Addgene plasmid #174006: pRNA2-(A)128
Purpose: Used to generate stable mRNA for heterologous expression experiments (includes polyA tail)
Depositing lab: Stephen Ikeda. Depositing organization: National Institute on Alcohol Abuse & Alcoholism (NIAAA). Publication: A Simple, Highly Efficient Method for Heterologous Expression in Mammalian Primary Neurons Using Cationic Lipid-mediated mRNA Transfection. Williams DJ, Puhl HL, Ikeda SR. Front Neurosci. 2010 Nov 4;4:181. doi: 10.3389/fnins.2010.00181. eCollection 2010. PubMed 21267423.
Backbone
  Vector backbone: pCI
  Backbone manufacturer: Promega
  Backbone size w/o insert (bp): 4000
  Total vector size (bp): 5180
  Modifications to backbone: T7 promoter optimized and multiple cloning sequence heavily modified. Two copies of the human beta-globin 3'UTR were added. A 128bp polyA tail was added with downstream restriction enzyme cut sites. Ampicillin resistance gene was replaced with Kanamycin.
  Vector type: Mammalian Expression
Growth in bacteria
  Bacterial resistance: Kanamycin, 50 μg/mL
  Growth temperature: 37°C
  Growth strain: DH5alpha
  Copy number: High Copy
Gene/Insert
  Gene/Insert name: eGFP
  Species: Synthetic
  Insert size (bp): 720
  GenBank ID: Cloned from U55762.1
  Promoter: CMV
  Cloning method: Restriction Enzyme; 5′ cloning site NheI (destroyed during cloning); 3′ cloning site NotI (not destroyed)
  Sequencing primers: 5′ CMVfor
Terms and licenses: Academic/Nonprofit Terms; Industry Terms: Not Available to Industry
How to cite: pRNA2-(A)128 was a gift from Stephen Ikeda (Addgene plasmid # 174006)
