[The description below was written by a language model from this plasmid's Addgene catalogue record and pLannotate feature annotations shown in this document.]
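Description:
pRNA2-(A)128 is a 5.2 kb derivative of the pCI mammalian expression backbone, re-engineered mainly as a template for producing stable, polyadenylated mRNA for heterologous expression experiments. It is maintained in E. coli as a high-copy plasmid through a ColE1/pUC-type origin. The original ampicillin resistance gene has been replaced by a Tn5 aminoglycoside phosphotransferase (NeoR/KanR) driven by the bla promoter, so selection is with kanamycin. An f1 origin and short remnants of lacZα, bom and rop are also annotated as backbone carry-over.

The expression region retains the CMV immediate-early enhancer and promoter followed by the pCI chimeric β-globin/immunoglobulin intron. Downstream of these sits an optimized T7 promoter and a heavily modified multiple cloning site. EGFP, a 720 bp mammalian codon-optimized reporter, is cloned immediately after the MCS. It is followed by two tandem copies of the human β-globin 3′UTR, which the feature table annotates as β-globin poly(A) fragments; such UTRs are commonly used to increase transcript stability. According to the record, a template-encoded 128-nucleotide poly(A) tract lies after the UTRs, with restriction sites downstream of it. These presumably allow the plasmid to be linearized so that T7 run-off transcription ends with the tail, although the tract itself is not annotated in the feature table. An SV40 poly(A) signal is annotated further downstream, on the reverse strand.

The arrangement supports in vitro transcription of EGFP mRNA carrying stabilizing 3′ elements, and the associated publication describes cationic lipid-mediated transfection of such mRNA into mammalian primary neurons. The CMV promoter should in principle also permit direct expression from transfected plasmid DNA. The EGFP insert serves as a reporter, and the MCS and retained NotI site would plausibly allow other coding sequences to be substituted.
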