Features (pLannotate 1.2.2; 17 found; start..end, strand, type, name):
    140..517     +  enhancer       CMV enhancer: human cytomegalovirus immediate early enhancer
    519..718     +  promoter       CMV promoter: human cytomegalovirus (CMV) immediate early promoter
    857..989     +  intron         chimeric intron: chimera between introns from human β-globin and immunoglobulin heavy chain genes
   1034..1052    +  promoter       T7 promoter: promoter for bacteriophage T7 RNA polymerase
   1075..1155    +  misc_feature   MCS: multiple cloning site
   1163..1882    +  CDS            EGFP: the original enhanced GFP (Yang et al., 1996) mammalian codon-optimized
   1893..2024    +  polyA_signal   β-globin poly(A) (fragment): human β-globin polyadenylation signal
   2030..2162    +  polyA_signal   β-globin poly(A) (fragment): human β-globin polyadenylation signal
   2360..2481    -  polyA_signal   SV40 poly(A) signal: SV40 polyadenylation signal
   2504..2572    -  CDS            large T antigen (fragment): large T antigen from SV40 (simian virus 40)
   2591..2658    +  CDS            lacZα (fragment): LacZα fragment of β-galactosidase; lacZ fragment
   2662..3090    +  rep_origin     f1 ori (sequence partly withheld): f1 bacteriophage origin of replication; arrow indicates direction of (+) strand synthesis
   3118..3217    -  misc_feature   bom (fragment): basis of mobility region from pBR322
   3319..3354    -  CDS            rop (fragment): Rop protein, which maintains plasmids at low copy number; rop
   3449..3553    +  promoter       AmpR promoter: bla
   3554..4348    +  CDS            NeoR/KanR: aminoglycoside phosphotransferase from Tn5; aph(3')-II (or nptII); confers resistance to neomycin, kanamycin, and G418 (Geneticin®)
   4519..5107    +  rep_origin     ori: high-copy-number ColE1/pMB1/pBR322/pUC origin of replication
>Addgene plasmid #174006 | pRNA2-(A)128 | depositor full sequence | sequence record 337546 | pRNA2-(A)128 sequence 5180 bps
TCAATATTGGCCATTAGCCATATTATTCATTGGTTATATAGCATAAATCAATATTGGCTATTGGCCATTG
CATACGTTGTATCTATATCATAATATGTACATTTATATTGGCTCATGTCCAATATGACCGCCATGTTGGC
ATTGATTATTGACTAGTTATTAATAGTAATCAATTACGGGGTCATTAGTTCATAGCCCATATATGGAGTT
CCGCGTTACATAACTTACGGTAAATGGCCCGCCTGGCTGACCGCCCAACGACCCCCGCCCATTGACGTCA
ATAATGACGTATGTTCCCATAGTAACGCCAATAGGGACTTTCCATTGACGTCAATGGGTGGAGTATTTAC
GGTAAACTGCCCACTTGGCAGTACATCAAGTGTATCATATGCCAAGTCCGCCCCCTATTGACGTCAATGA
CGGTAAATGGCCCGCCTGGCATTATGCCCAGTACATGACCTTACGGGACTTTCCTACTTGGCAGTACATC
TACGTATTAGTCATCGCTATTACCATGGTGATGCGGTTTTGGCAGTACACCAATGGGCGTGGATAGCGGT
TTGACTCACGGGGATTTCCAAGTCTCCACCCCATTGACGTCAATGGGAGTTTGTTTTGGCACCAAAATCA
ACGGGACTTTCCAAAATGTCGTAATAACCCCGCCCCGTTGACGCAAATGGGCGGTAGGCGTGTACGGTGG
GAGGTCTATATAAGCAGAGCTCGTTTAGTGAACCGTCAGATCACTAGACGCTTTATTGCGGTAGTTTATC
ACAGTTAAATTGCTAACGCAGTCAGTGCTTCTGACACAACAGTCTCGAACTTAAGCTGCAGAAGTTGGTC
GTGAGGCACTGGGCAGGTAAGTATCAAGGTTACAAGACAGGTTTAAGGAGACCAATAGAAACTGGGCTTG
TCGAGACAGAGAAGACTCTTGCGTTTCTGATAGGCACCTATTGGTCTTACTGACATCCACTTTGCCTTTC
TCTCCACAGGTGTCCACTCCCAGTTCAATTACAGCTCTTAAGGCTAGAGTACTTAATACGACTCACTATA
GGGAGAGATATCACGCGTTCTAGAGCTAGCGCTACCGGACTCAGATCTCGAGCTCAAGCTTCGAATTCTG
CAGTCGACGGTACCGCGGGCCCGGGATCCACCGGTCGCCACCATGGTGAGCAAGGGCGAGGAGCTGTTCA
CCGGGGTGGTGCCCATCCTGGTCGAGCTGGACGGCGACGTAAACGGCCACAAGTTCAGCGTGTCCGGCGA
GGGCGAGGGCGATGCCACCTACGGCAAGCTGACCCTGAAGTTCATCTGCACCACCGGCAAGCTGCCCGTG
CCCTGGCCCACCCTCGTGACCACCCTGACCTACGGCGTGCAGTGCTTCAGCCGCTACCCCGACCACATGA
AGCAGCACGACTTCTTCAAGTCCGCCATGCCCGAAGGCTACGTCCAGGAGCGCACCATCTTCTTCAAGGA
CGACGGCAACTACAAGACCCGCGCCGAGGTGAAGTTCGAGGGCGACACCCTGGTGAACCGCATCGAGCTG
AAGGGCATCGACTTCAAGGAGGACGGCAACATCCTGGGGCACAAGCTGGAGTACAACTACAACAGCCACA
ACGTCTATATCATGGCCGACAAGCAGAAGAACGGCATCAAGGTGAACTTCAAGATCCGCCACAACATCGA
GGACGGCAGCGTGCAGCTCGCCGACCACTACCAGCAGAACACCCCCATCGGCGACGGCCCCGTGCTGCTG
CCCGACAACCACTACCTGAGCACCCAGTCCGCCCTGAGCAAAGACCCCAACGAGAAGCGCGATCACATGG
TCCTGCTGGAGTTCGTGACCGCCGCCGGGATCACTCTCGGCATGGACGAGCTGTACAAGTAAAGCGGCCG
CAGCTCGCTTTCTTGCTGTCCAATTTCTATTAAAGGTTCCTTTGTTCCCTAAGTCCAACTACTAAACTGG
GGGATATTATGAAGGGCCTTGAGCATTTGGATTCTGCCTAATAAAAAACATTTATTTTCATTGCGTTTAG
CTCGCTTTCTTGCTGTCCAATTTCTATTAAAGGTTCCTTTGTTCCCTAAGTCCAACTACTAAACTGGGGG
ATATTATGAAGGGCCTTGAGCATTTGGATTCTGCCTAATAAAAAACATTTATTTTCATTGCATTTAAATG
TTTAAACAAAAAAAAAAAAAAAAAAAAAAAAAAAAAAAAAAAAAAAAAAAAAAAAAAAAAAAAAAAAAAA
AAAAAAAAAAAAAAAAAAAAAAAAAAAAAAAAAAAAAAAAAAAAAAAAAAAAAAAAAAAAAAAAAGCAGG
TGGGAGGGTACGTTCGTGATAAACAAACGGCCGCTTCGAGCAGACATGATAAGATACATTGATGAGTTTG
GACAAACCACAACTAGAATGCAGTGAAAAAAATGCTTTATTTGTGAAATTTGTGATGCTATTGCTTTATT
TGTAACCATTATAAGCTGCAATAAACAAGTTAACAACAACAATTGCATTCATTTTATGTTTCAGGTTCAG
GGGGAGATGTGGGAGGTTTTTTAAAGCAAGTAAAACCTCTACAAATGTGGTAAAATCGATAAGGATCAGG
GCTGGCGTAATAGCGAAGAGGCCCGCACCGATCGCCCTTCCCAACAGTTGCGCAGCCTGAATGGCGAATG
G
[124 nt withheld, positions 2662-2785]
C
[91 nt withheld, positions 2787-2877]
A
[49 nt withheld, positions 2879-2927]
CCTTTGACGTTGGAGTCCACGTTCTTT
[37 nt withheld, positions 2955-2991]
ACCCTATCTCGGTCTATTCTTTTGATTTATAAGGGATTTTGCCGATTTCGGCCTATTGGTTAAAAAATGA
GCTGATTTAACAAAAATTTAACGCGAATTTTAACAAAATATTAACGCTTACAATTTCCTGATGCGGTATT
TTCTCCTTACGCATCTGTGCGGTATTTCACACCGCATATGGTGCACTCTCAGTACAATCTGCTCTGATGC
CGCATAGTTAAGCCAGCCCCGACACCCGCCAACACCCGCTGACGCGCCCTGACGGGCTTGTCTGCTCCCG
GCATCCGCTTACAGACAAGCTGTGACCGTCTCCGGGAGCTGCATGTGTCAGAGGTTTTCACCGTCATCAC
CGAAACGCGCGAGACGAAAGGGCCTCGTGATACGCCTATTTTTATAGGTTAATGTCATGATAATAATGGT
TTCTTAGACGTCAGGTGGCACTTTTCGGGGAAATGTGCGCGGAACCCCTATTTGTTTATTTTTCTAAATA
CATTCAAATATGTATCCGCTCATGAGACAATAACCCTGATAAATGCTTCAATAATATTGAAAAAGGAAGA
GTATGATTGAACAAGATGGATTGCACGCAGGTTCTCCGGCCGCTTGGGTGGAGAGGCTATTCGGCTATGA
CTGGGCACAACAGACAATCGGCTGCTCTGATGCCGCCGTGTTCCGGCTGTCAGCGCAGGGGCGCCCGGTT
CTTTTTGTCAAGACCGACCTGTCCGGTGCCCTGAATGAACTGCAAGACGAGGCAGCGCGGCTATCGTGGC
TGGCCACGACGGGCGTTCCTTGCGCAGCTGTGCTCGACGTTGTCACTGAAGCGGGAAGGGACTGGCTGCT
ATTGGGCGAAGTGCCGGGGCAGGATCTCCTGTCATCTCACCTTGCTCCTGCCGAGAAAGTATCCATCATG
GCTGATGCAATGCGGCGGCTGCATACGCTTGATCCGGCTACCTGCCCATTCGACCACCAAGCGAAACATC
GCATCGAGCGAGCACGTACTCGGATGGAAGCCGGTCTTGTCGATCAGGATGATCTGGACGAAGAGCATCA
GGGGCTCGCGCCAGCCGAACTGTTCGCCAGGCTCAAGGCGAGCATGCCCGACGGCGAGGATCTCGTCGTG
ACCCATGGCGATGCCTGCTTGCCGAATATCATGGTGGAAAATGGCCGCTTTTCTGGATTCATCGACTGTG
GCCGGCTGGGTGTGGCGGACCGCTATCAGGACATAGCGTTGGCTACCCGTGATATTGCTGAAGAGCTTGG
CGGCGAATGGGCTGACCGCTTCCTCGTGCTTTACGGTATCGCCGCTCCCGATTCGCAGCGCATCGCCTTC
TATCGCCTTCTTGACGAGTTCTTCTGACTGTCAGACCAAGTTTACTCATATATACTTTAGATTGATTTAA
AACTTCATTTTTAATTTAAAAGGATCTAGGTGAAGATCCTTTTTGATAATCTCATGACCAAAATCCCTTA
ACGTGAGTTTTCGTTCCACTGAGCGTCAGACCCCGTAGAAAAGATCAAAGGATCTTCTTGAGATCCTTTT
TTTCTGCGCGTAATCTGCTGCTTGCAAACAAAAAAACCACCGCTACCAGCGGTGGTTTGTTTGCCGGATC
AAGAGCTACCAACTCTTTTTCCGAAGGTAACTGGCTTCAGCAGAGCGCAGATACCAAATACTGTTCTTCT
AGTGTAGCCGTAGTTAGGCCACCACTTCAAGAACTCTGTAGCACCGCCTACATACCTCGCTCTGCTAATC
CTGTTACCAGTGGCTGCTGCCAGTGGCGATAAGTCGTGTCTTACCGGGTTGGACTCAAGACGATAGTTAC
CGGATAAGGCGCAGCGGTCGGGCTGAACGGGGGGTTCGTGCACACAGCCCAGCTTGGAGCGAACGACCTA
CACCGAACTGAGATACCTACAGCGTGAGCTATGAGAAAGCGCCACGCTTCCCGAAGGGAGAAAGGCGGAC
AGGTATCCGGTAAGCGGCAGGGTCGGAACAGGAGAGCGCACGAGGGAGCTTCCAGGGGGAAACGCCTGGT
ATCTTTATAGTCCTGTCGGGTTTCGCCACCTCTGACTTGAGCGTCGATTTTTGTGATGCTCGTCAGGGGG
GCGGAGCCTATGGAAAAACGCCAGCAACGCGGCCTTTTTACGGTTCCTGGCCTTTTGCTGGCCTTTTGCT
CACATGGCTCGACAGATCA
