Features (pLannotate 1.2.2; 17 found; start..end, strand, type, name):
    140..517     +  enhancer       CMV enhancer: human cytomegalovirus immediate early enhancer
    519..718     +  promoter       CMV promoter: human cytomegalovirus (CMV) immediate early promoter
    857..989     +  intron         chimeric intron: chimera between introns from human β-globin and immunoglobulin heavy chain genes
   1034..1052    +  promoter       T7 promoter: promoter for bacteriophage T7 RNA polymerase
   1075..1155    +  misc_feature   MCS: multiple cloning site
   1163..1882    +  CDS            EGFP: the original enhanced GFP (Yang et al., 1996) mammalian codon-optimized
   1893..2024    +  polyA_signal   β-globin poly(A) (fragment): human β-globin polyadenylation signal
   2030..2162    +  polyA_signal   β-globin poly(A) (fragment): human β-globin polyadenylation signal
   2360..2481    -  polyA_signal   SV40 poly(A) signal: SV40 polyadenylation signal
   2504..2572    -  CDS            large T antigen (fragment): large T antigen from SV40 (simian virus 40)
   2591..2658    +  CDS            lacZα (fragment): LacZα fragment of β-galactosidase; lacZ fragment
   2662..3090    +  rep_origin     f1 ori (sequence partly withheld): f1 bacteriophage origin of replication; arrow indicates direction of (+) strand synthesis
   3118..3217    -  misc_feature   bom (fragment): basis of mobility region from pBR322
   3319..3354    -  CDS            rop (fragment): Rop protein, which maintains plasmids at low copy number; rop
   3449..3553    +  promoter       AmpR promoter: bla
   3554..4348    +  CDS            NeoR/KanR: aminoglycoside phosphotransferase from Tn5; aph(3')-II (or nptII); confers resistance to neomycin, kanamycin, and G418 (Geneticin®)
   4519..5107    +  rep_origin     ori: high-copy-number ColE1/pMB1/pBR322/pUC origin of replication
>Addgene plasmid #174006 | pRNA2-(A)128 | addgene full sequence | sequence record 340984 | Addgene NGS Result
TCAATATTGGCCATTAGCCATATTATTCATTGGTTATATAGCATAAATCAATATTGGCTATTGGCCATTG
CATACGTTGTATCTATATCATAATATGTACATTTATATTGGCTCATGTCCAATATGACCGCCATGTTGGC
ATTGATTATTGACTAGTTATTAATAGTAATCAATTACGGGGTCATTAGTTCATAGCCCATATATGGAGTT
CCGCGTTACATAACTTACGGTAAATGGCCCGCCTGGCTGACCGCCCAACGACCCCCGCCCATTGACGTCA
ATAATGACGTATGTTCCCATAGTAACGCCAATAGGGACTTTCCATTGACGTCAATGGGTGGAGTATTTAC
GGTAAACTGCCCACTTGGCAGTACATCAAGTGTATCATATGCCAAGTCCGCCCCCTATTGACGTCAATGA
CGGTAAATGGCCCGCCTGGCATTATGCCCAGTACATGACCTTACGGGACTTTCCTACTTGGCAGTACATC
TACGTATTAGTCATCGCTATTACCATGGTGATGCGGTTTTGGCAGTACACCAATGGGCGTGGATAGCGGT
TTGACTCACGGGGATTTCCAAGTCTCCACCCCATTGACGTCAATGGGAGTTTGTTTTGGCACCAAAATCA
ACGGGACTTTCCAAAATGTCGTAATAACCCCGCCCCGTTGACGCAAATGGGCGGTAGGCGTGTACGGTGG
GAGGTCTATATAAGCAGAGCTCGTTTAGTGAACCGTCAGATCACTAGACGCTTTATTGCGGTAGTTTATC
ACAGTTAAATTGCTAACGCAGTCAGTGCTTCTGACACAACAGTCTCGAACTTAAGCTGCAGAAGTTGGTC
GTGAGGCACTGGGCAGGTAAGTATCAAGGTTACAAGACAGGTTTAAGGAGACCAATAGAAACTGGGCTTG
TCGAGACAGAGAAGACTCTTGCGTTTCTGATAGGCACCTATTGGTCTTACTGACATCCACTTTGCCTTTC
TCTCCACAGGTGTCCACTCCCAGTTCAATTACAGCTCTTAAGGCTAGAGTACTTAATACGACTCACTATA
GGGAGAGATATCACGCGTTCTAGAGCTAGCGCTACCGGACTCAGATCTCGAGCTCAAGCTTCGAATTCTG
CAGTCGACGGTACCGCGGGCCCGGGATCCACCGGTCGCCACCATGGTGAGCAAGGGCGAGGAGCTGTTCA
CCGGGGTGGTGCCCATCCTGGTCGAGCTGGACGGCGACGTAAACGGCCACAAGTTCAGCGTGTCCGGCGA
GGGCGAGGGCGATGCCACCTACGGCAAGCTGACCCTGAAGTTCATCTGCACCACCGGCAAGCTGCCCGTG
CCCTGGCCCACCCTCGTGACCACCCTGACCTACGGCGTGCAGTGCTTCAGCCGCTACCCCGACCACATGA
AGCAGCACGACTTCTTCAAGTCCGCCATGCCCGAAGGCTACGTCCAGGAGCGCACCATCTTCTTCAAGGA
CGACGGCAACTACAAGACCCGCGCCGAGGTGAAGTTCGAGGGCGACACCCTGGTGAACCGCATCGAGCTG
AAGGGCATCGACTTCAAGGAGGACGGCAACATCCTGGGGCACAAGCTGGAGTACAACTACAACAGCCACA
ACGTCTATATCATGGCCGACAAGCAGAAGAACGGCATCAAGGTGAACTTCAAGATCCGCCACAACATCGA
GGACGGCAGCGTGCAGCTCGCCGACCACTACCAGCAGAACACCCCCATCGGCGACGGCCCCGTGCTGCTG
CCCGACAACCACTACCTGAGCACCCAGTCCGCCCTGAGCAAAGACCCCAACGAGAAGCGCGATCACATGG
TCCTGCTGGAGTTCGTGACCGCCGCCGGGATCACTCTCGGCATGGACGAGCTGTACAAGTAAAGCGGCCG
CAGCTCGCTTTCTTGCTGTCCAATTTCTATTAAAGGTTCCTTTGTTCCCTAAGTCCAACTACTAAACTGG
GGGATATTATGAAGGGCCTTGAGCATTTGGATTCTGCCTAATAAAAAACATTTATTTTCATTGCGTTTAG
CTCGCTTTCTTGCTGTCCAATTTCTATTAAAGGTTCCTTTGTTCCCTAAGTCCAACTACTAAACTGGGGG
ATATTATGAAGGGCCTTGAGCATTTGGATTCTGCCTAATAAAAAACATTTATTTTCATTGCATTTAAATG
TTTAAAMAAAAAAAAAAAAAAAAAAAAAAAAAAAAAAAAAAAAAAAAAAAAAAAAAAAAAAAAAAAAAAA
AAAAAAAAAAAAAAAAAAAAAAAAAAAAAAAAAAAAAAAAAAAAAAAAAAAAAAAAAAAAAAAAAGCAGG
TGGGAGGGTACGTTCGTGATAAACAAACGGCCGCTTCGAGCAGACATGATAAGATACATTGATGAGTTTG
GACAAACCACAACTAGAATGCAGTGAAAAAAATGCTTTATTTGTGAAATTTGTGATGCTATTGCTTTATT
TGTAACCATTATAAGCTGCAATAAACAAGTTAACAACAACAATTGCATTCATTTTATGTTTCAGGTTCAG
GGGGAGATGTGGGAGGTTTTTTAAAGCAAGTAAAACCTCTACAAATGTGGTAAAATCGATAAGGATCAGG
GCTGGCGTAATAGCGAAGAGGCCCGCACCGATCGCCCTTCCCAACAGTTGCGCAGCCTGAATGGCGAATG
G
[124 nt withheld, positions 2662-2785]
C
[91 nt withheld, positions 2787-2877]
A
[49 nt withheld, positions 2879-2927]
CCTTTGACGTTGGAGTCCACGTTCTTT
[37 nt withheld, positions 2955-2991]
ACCCTATCTCGGTCTATTCTTTTGATTTATAAGGGATTTTGCCGATTTCGGCCTATTGGTTAAAAAATGA
GCTGATTTAACAAAAATTTAACGCGAATTTTAACAAAATATTAACGCTTACAATTTCCTGATGCGGTATT
TTCTCCTTACGCATCTGTGCGGTATTTCACACCGCATATGGTGCACTCTCAGTACAATCTGCTCTGATGC
CGCATAGTTAAGCCAGCCCCGACACCCGCCAACACCCGCTGACGCGCCCTGACGGGCTTGTCTGCTCCCG
GCATCCGCTTACAGACAAGCTGTGACCGTCTCCGGGAGCTGCATGTGTCAGAGGTTTTCACCGTCATCAC
CGAAACGCGCGAGACGAAAGGGCCTCGTGATACGCCTATTTTTATAGGTTAATGTCATGATAATAATGGT
TTCTTAGACGTCAGGTGGCACTTTTCGGGGAAATGTGCGCGGAACCCCTATTTGTTTATTTTTCTAAATA
CATTCAAATATGTATCCGCTCATGAGACAATAACCCTGATAAATGCTTCAATAATATTGAAAAAGGAAGA
GTATGATTGAACAAGATGGATTGCACGCAGGTTCTCCGGCCGCTTGGGTGGAGAGGCTATTCGGCTATGA
CTGGGCACAACAGACAATCGGCTGCTCTGATGCCGCCGTGTTCCGGCTGTCAGCGCAGGGGCGCCCGGTT
CTTTTTGTCAAGACCGACCTGTCCGGTGCCCTGAATGAACTGCAAGACGAGGCAGCGCGGCTATCGTGGC
TGGCCACGACGGGCGTTCCTTGCGCAGCTGTGCTCGACGTTGTCACTGAAGCGGGAAGGGACTGGCTGCT
ATTGGGCGAAGTGCCGGGGCAGGATCTCCTGTCATCTCACCTTGCTCCTGCCGAGAAAGTATCCATCATG
GCTGATGCAATGCGGCGGCTGCATACGCTTGATCCGGCTACCTGCCCATTCGACCACCAAGCGAAACATC
GCATCGAGCGAGCACGTACTCGGATGGAAGCCGGTCTTGTCGATCAGGATGATCTGGACGAAGAGCATCA
GGGGCTCGCGCCAGCCGAACTGTTCGCCAGGCTCAAGGCGAGCATGCCCGACGGCGAGGATCTCGTCGTG
ACCCATGGCGATGCCTGCTTGCCGAATATCATGGTGGAAAATGGCCGCTTTTCTGGATTCATCGACTGTG
GCCGGCTGGGTGTGGCGGACCGCTATCAGGACATAGCGTTGGCTACCCGTGATATTGCTGAAGAGCTTGG
CGGCGAATGGGCTGACCGCTTCCTCGTGCTTTACGGTATCGCCGCTCCCGATTCGCAGCGCATCGCCTTC
TATCGCCTTCTTGACGAGTTCTTCTGACTGTCAGACCAAGTTTACTCATATATACTTTAGATTGATTTAA
AACTTCATTTTTAATTTAAAAGGATCTAGGTGAAGATCCTTTTTGATAATCTCATGACCAAAATCCCTTA
ACGTGAGTTTTCGTTCCACTGAGCGTCAGACCCCGTAGAAAAGATCAAAGGATCTTCTTGAGATCCTTTT
TTTCTGCGCGTAATCTGCTGCTTGCAAACAAAAAAACCACCGCTACCAGCGGTGGTTTGTTTGCCGGATC
AAGAGCTACCAACTCTTTTTCCGAAGGTAACTGGCTTCAGCAGAGCGCAGATACCAAATACTGTTCTTCT
AGTGTAGCCGTAGTTAGGCCACCACTTCAAGAACTCTGTAGCACCGCCTACATACCTCGCTCTGCTAATC
CTGTTACCAGTGGCTGCTGCCAGTGGCGATAAGTCGTGTCTTACCGGGTTGGACTCAAGACGATAGTTAC
CGGATAAGGCGCAGCGGTCGGGCTGAACGGGGGGTTCGTGCACACAGCCCAGCTTGGAGCGAACGACCTA
CACCGAACTGAGATACCTACAGCGTGAGCTATGAGAAAGCGCCACGCTTCCCGAAGGGAGAAAGGCGGAC
AGGTATCCGGTAAGCGGCAGGGTCGGAACAGGAGAGCGCACGAGGGAGCTTCCAGGGGGAAACGCCTGGT
ATCTTTATAGTCCTGTCGGGTTTCGCCACCTCTGACTTGAGCGTCGATTTTTGTGATGCTCGTCAGGGGG
GCGGAGCCTATGGAAAAACGCCAGCAACGCGGCCTTTTTACGGTTCCTGGCCTTTTGCTGGCCTTTTGCT
CACATGGCTCGACAGATCA
